>Addgene plasmid #18369 | T4 Lysozyme E64-[A] WT* | addgene partial sequence | sequence record 24155 | 3primeUP
GCTANGAAAAGCCCGCTCATTAGGCGGGCTCAGATCTGCTCATGTTTTGACAGCTTATCATCGATAAGCT
TCGGCAATAAATTCTTGATATGTTTTCATATGTTTCCTTTAAATATTTTAATTAGTAATTGTCTATTCAA
GTAATTGTGAATATACTATCACAATTCCAAGAGAAAGTAAACAGCTTTATAGATTTTTATACGCGTCCCA
AGTGCCAGTTCTAAACGTTGTAATGACTCGTTTTGCGCGATTAGGTGTTTGATTATACCATCTACTTTTA
GCTAAGTTAACTGCTGCTTCATCCCAGCGTTTTTGTTGAAGCATACGTAAAGAGTTAGTAAATCCTGCCA
CACCGGTTTCTCCCATTTGGAAAACCATATTAATCAATGCAGCGCGACGAACCGCATCAAGAGAATCATA
AACCGGTTTTAATTTAGCATTTCTCAGAATTCCGCGAACAGCAGCATCAACATCCTGATTAAAGAGTTTT
GCTTCAGCCTCATCTTTTGTAATTACACCATTAGTATTACGCCCAATAGCTTTATCTAATTCAGATTTAG
CAGCATTAAGTGATGGACTTTTTGTAAGCAAATGACCGATGCCAATAGTGTAATAGCCTTCTGTGTCTTT
ATAGATTTTAAGTCTAAGACCTTCATCTATACGTAACATTTCAAATATATTCATAATACCTCCTAAGCAT
CGATGGATCCTGTTTCCTGTGTGAAATTGTTATCCGCTCACAATTCCACACATTATACGAGCCGATGATT
AATTGTCAACAGGGGGATGGGGAGTAAGCTGATCCTGTTTCCTGTGTGAAATTGTTATCCGCTCACAATT
CCACACATTATACGAGCCGATGATTAATTGTCAACAGGGGGATGGGGAGTAAGCTCATCGATGGATCGAT
CCGGNTTCCNGGGGGNAANTGNNNNCCGCNCNNANTCCNCNNNNNNNNCNANCCGNAANNNNNANNNGNN
ANNCNNGGGGGGCCNNNNGNNNGNNNNNNNNNNNNNNNNGGNNNNGNNNNNNNGNCCNNNNNNNNNNNNG
NNANNNNNNNNGGNNNGNNNNNNNNNNNNGGNNNNNNNNNNNNNG
