[The description below was written by a language model from this plasmid's Addgene catalogue record.]
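Description:
T4 Lysozyme E64-[A] WT* is a bacterial expression plasmid built on the pHS1403 backbone (about 5 kb without insert) that carries a variant of the bacteriophage T4 lysozyme gene (gene e). It is a high-copy plasmid maintained in E. coli under ampicillin selection. The record does not name the origin of replication or the promoter driving expression, and no feature table is available to confirm these or any other backbone elements.

The insert is roughly 600 bp and was cloned as a BamHI–HindIII fragment, with both sites preserved. According to the depositor's comments, the BamHI site lies 27 bp from the start codon and the HindIII site 115 bp from the stop codon, so the fragment includes short flanking untranslated regions around the coding sequence and can be excised or transferred with these two enzymes. No affinity tags or fusion partners are listed.

The mutation is recorded as "E64-[A] WT*". By the usual convention for T4 lysozyme variants, this notation most likely denotes insertion of a single alanine residue following Glu64, made in the WT* background, which commonly refers to the cysteine-free pseudo-wild-type protein. The record itself does not spell out either point, so this reading should be checked against the sequence. T4 lysozyme is a widely used model protein for studying folding, stability and structural tolerance to sequence changes, and a construct of this kind would typically be used to produce the variant protein in E. coli for biophysical or crystallographic analysis, though the record does not state a specific purpose.
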