Addgene plasmid #18369: T4 Lysozyme E64-[A] WT*
Depositing lab: Brian Matthews. Depositing organization: University of Oregon.
Backbone
  Vector backbone: pHS1403
  Backbone size w/o insert (bp): 5000
  Vector type: Bacterial Expression
Growth in bacteria
  Bacterial resistance: Ampicillin, 100 μg/mL
  Growth temperature: 37°C
  Growth strain: DH5alpha
  Copy number: High Copy
Gene/Insert
  Gene/Insert name: T4 Lysozyme (alt name: 15 or 5)
  Species: Bacteriophage T4
  Insert size (bp): 600
  Mutation: E64-[A] WT*
  GenBank ID: NP_049736
  Entrez Gene: e (a.k.a. T4p123)
  Cloning method: Restriction Enzyme; 5′ cloning site BamHI (not destroyed); 3′ cloning site HindIII (not destroyed)
  Sequencing primers: 5′ na; 3′ GGCGTATCACGAGGCCC
Terms and licenses: Academic/Nonprofit Terms; Industry Terms: Not Available to Industry
Depositor comments: The BamHI site is 27 bp from the ATG and the HindIII site is 115 bp from the stop.
How to cite: T4 Lysozyme E64-[A] WT* was a gift from Brian Matthews (Addgene plasmid # 18369 ; http://n2t.net/addgene:18369 ; RRID:Addgene_18369)
